Addgene plasmid #42030: pmyc-GFP-TNRC6A-del.GW-I
Depositing lab: Kumiko Ui-Tei. Depositing organization: The University of Tokyo. Publication: Human TNRC6A is an Argonaute-navigator protein for microRNA-mediated gene silencing in the nucleus. Nishi K, Nishi A, Nagasawa T, Ui-Tei K. RNA. 2013 Jan;19(1):17-35. doi: 10.1261/rna.034769.112. Epub 2012 Nov 13. PubMed 23150874.
Backbone
  Vector backbone: pcDNA3.1
  Backbone size w/o insert (bp): 5338
  Total vector size (bp): 11011
  Vector type: Mammalian Expression
  Selectable markers: Neomycin (select with G418)
Growth in bacteria
  Bacterial resistance: Ampicillin, 100 μg/mL
  Growth temperature: 37°C
  Growth strain: DH5alpha
  Copy number: High Copy
Gene/Insert
  Gene/Insert name: TNRC6A (alt name: GW182)
  Species: H. sapiens (human)
  Mutation: deleted aa457-532
  GenBank ID: AAK62026.1
  Entrez Gene: TNRC6A (a.k.a. CAGH26, FAME6, GW1, GW182, TNRC6)
  Promoter: CMV
  Tag / fusion protein: Myc (N terminal on insert); EGFP (N terminal on insert)
  Cloning method: Restriction Enzyme; 5′ cloning site NheI (not destroyed); 3′ cloning site XbaI (not destroyed)
  Sequencing primers: 5′ CGCAAATGGGCGGTAGGCGTG
Terms and licenses: Academic/Nonprofit Terms; Industry Terms: Not Available to Industry
How to cite: pmyc-GFP-TNRC6A-del.GW-I was a gift from Kumiko Ui-Tei (Addgene plasmid # 42030 ; http://n2t.net/addgene:42030 ; RRID:Addgene_42030)
