[The description below was written by a language model from this plasmid's Addgene catalogue record and pLannotate feature annotations shown in this document.]
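Description:
pmyc-GFP-TNRC6A-del.GW-I is an 11,011 bp mammalian expression plasmid built on the pcDNA3.1 backbone. It encodes human TNRC6A (also called GW182) as an N-terminal Myc- and EGFP-tagged fusion protein. Expression is driven by the human cytomegalovirus immediate-early enhancer and promoter, and transcripts are terminated by the bovine growth hormone polyadenylation signal. A T7 promoter lies between the CMV promoter and the coding region. In the feature table the EGFP coding sequence runs directly into the TNRC6A open reading frame. The Myc epitope listed in the catalogue entry is not annotated separately, though a short unannotated stretch lies just upstream of EGFP. The insert carries an internal deletion of amino acids 457–532, and the "del.GW-I" in the plasmid name presumably refers to this removed region. The insert was cloned between NheI and XbaI sites, both of which were retained.

In bacteria the plasmid is propagated at high copy from a ColE1/pUC-type origin under ampicillin selection (β-lactamase with its own promoter). An f1 origin is also present. For mammalian cells, a neomycin phosphotransferase gene under the SV40 early promoter, with an SV40 poly(A) signal, allows G418 selection of stable transfectants. Small annotated fragments (bom, lac promoter/operator, lacI, ble, a short HIV-1 LTR-like match) look like backbone remnants or incidental matches, not functional parts.

TNRC6A is a scaffold protein that associates with Argonaute proteins in microRNA- and siRNA-mediated silencing. This deletion mutant comes from a study of TNRC6A as a protein that directs Argonaute to the nucleus. The fluorescent and epitope tags suit it to comparing the localisation and interactions of the mutant with those of the full-length protein.
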