Features (pLannotate 1.2.2; 21 found; start..end, strand, type, name):
     28..80      -  misc_feature   bom (fragment): basis of mobility region from pBR322
    235..614     +  enhancer       CMV enhancer: human cytomegalovirus immediate early enhancer
    615..818     +  promoter       CMV promoter: human cytomegalovirus (CMV) immediate early promoter
    814..847     +  LTR            5' LTR (truncated) (fragment): truncated 5' long terminal repeat (LTR) from HIV-1
    863..881     +  promoter       T7 promoter: promoter for bacteriophage T7 RNA polymerase
    949..1665    +  CDS            EGFP: EGFP is a basic (constitutively fluorescent) green fluorescent protein published in 1996, derived from Aequorea victoria. It is reported to be a rapidly-maturing weak dimer with moderate acid sensitivity.
   1654..6570    +  CDS            TNRC6A (fragment): TNR6A_HUMAN - Also known as CAGH26, KIAA1460, TNRC6. Experimental evidence at protein level: Swiss-Prot protein existence level 1. Plays a role in RNA-mediated gene silencing by both micro- RNAs (miRNAs) and short interfering RNAs (siRNAs). Required for miRNA- dependent repression of translation and for siRNA-dependent endonucleolytic cleavage of complementary mRNAs by argonaute family proteins. As a scaffolding protein, associates with argonaute proteins bound to partially complementary mRNAs, and can simultaneously recruit CCR4-NOT and PAN deadenylase complexes. From Homo sapiens (Human).
   6611..6835    +  polyA_signal   bGH poly(A) signal: bovine growth hormone polyadenylation signal
   6839..6860    +  promoter       SV40 promoter (fragment): SV40 enhancer and early promoter
   6881..7309    +  rep_origin     f1 ori (sequence partly withheld): f1 bacteriophage origin of replication; arrow indicates direction of (+) strand synthesis
   7323..7652    +  promoter       SV40 promoter: SV40 enhancer and early promoter
   7719..8510    +  CDS            neo: KKA2_KLEPN - Also known as kan, nptII. Experimental evidence at protein level: Swiss-Prot protein existence level 1. Resistance to kanamycin, neomycin, paromomycin, ribostamycin, butirosin and gentamicin B. From Klebsiella pneumoniae.
   8534..8692    +  CDS            ble (fragment): BLE_KLEPN - Experimental evidence at protein level: Swiss-Prot protein existence level 1. Binding protein with a strong affinity to the bleomycin family of antibiotics. Binds to CL990; an antimitotic-antibiotic compound. From Klebsiella pneumoniae.
   8687..8808    +  polyA_signal   SV40 poly(A) signal: SV40 polyadenylation signal
   8879..8901    -  protein_bind   lac operator (fragment): The lac repressor binds to the lac operator to inhibit transcription in E. coli. This inhibition can be relieved by adding lactose or isopropyl-β-D-thiogalactopyranoside (IPTG). lac repressor encoded by lacI
   8905..8935    -  promoter       lac promoter: promoter for the E. coli lac operon
   8950..8971    -  protein_bind   CAP binding site: CAP binding activates transcription in the presence of cAMP. E. coli catabolite activator protein
   8984..9076    -  CDS            lacI (fragment): lac repressor; lacI; The lac repressor binds to the lac operator to inhibit transcription in E. coli. This inhibition can be relieved by adding lactose or isopropyl-β-D-thiogalactopyranoside (IPTG).
   9259..9844    -  rep_origin     ori: high-copy-number ColE1/pMB1/pBR322/pUC origin of replication
  10015..10875   -  CDS            AmpR: β-lactamase; bla; confers resistance to ampicillin, carbenicillin, and related antibiotics
  10876..10980   -  promoter       AmpR promoter: bla
>Addgene plasmid #42030 | pmyc-GFP-TNRC6A-del.GW-I | depositor full sequence | sequence record 56791 | pmyc-GFP-TNRC6A-del.GW-I sequence 11011 bps
GACGGATCGGGAGATCTCCCGATCCCCTATGGTGCACTCTCAGTACAATCTGCTCTGATGCCGCATAGTT
AAGCCAGTATCTGCTCCCTGCTTGTGTGTTGGAGGTCGCTGAGTAGTGCGCGAGCAAAATTTAAGCTACA
ACAAGGCAAGGCTTGACCGACAATTGCATGAAGAATCTGCTTAGGGTTAGGCGTTTTGCGCTGCTTCGCG
ATGTACGGGCCAGATATACGCGTTGACATTGATTATTGACTAGTTATTAATAGTAATCAATTACGGGGTC
ATTAGTTCATAGCCCATATATGGAGTTCCGCGTTACATAACTTACGGTAAATGGCCCGCCTGGCTGACCG
CCCAACGACCCCCGCCCATTGACGTCAATAATGACGTATGTTCCCATAGTAACGCCAATAGGGACTTTCC
ATTGACGTCAATGGGTGGAGTATTTACGGTAAACTGCCCACTTGGCAGTACATCAAGTGTATCATATGCC
AAGTACGCCCCCTATTGACGTCAATGACGGTAAATGGCCCGCCTGGCATTATGCCCAGTACATGACCTTA
TGGGACTTTCCTACTTGGCAGTACATCTACGTATTAGTCATCGCTATTACCATGGTGATGCGGTTTTGGC
AGTACATCAATGGGCGTGGATAGCGGTTTGACTCACGGGGATTTCCAAGTCTCCACCCCATTGACGTCAA
TGGGAGTTTGTTTTGGCACCAAAATCAACGGGACTTTCCAAAATGTCGTAACAACTCCGCCCCATTGACG
CAAATGGGCGGTAGGCGTGTACGGTGGGAGGTCTATATAAGCAGAGCTCTCTGGCTAACTAGAGAACCCA
CTGCTTACTGGCTTATCGAAATTAATACGACTCACTATAGGGAGACCCAAGCTGGCTAGCCCACCAATGG
AACAAAAACTCATCTCAGAAGAGGATCTGTCCGGCGGCATGGTGAGCAAGGGCGAGGAGCTGTTCACCGG
GGTGGTGCCCATCCTGGTCGAGCTGGACGGCGACGTAAACGGCCACAAGTTCAGCGTGTCCGGCGAGGGC
GAGGGCGATGCCACCTACGGCAAGCTGACCCTGAAGTTCATCTGCACCACCGGCAAGCTGCCCGTGCCCT
GGCCCACCCTCGTGACCACCCTGACCTACGGCGTGCAGTGCTTCAGCCGCTACCCCGACCACATGAAGCA
GCACGACTTCTTCAAGTCCGCCATGCCCGAAGGCTACGTCCAGGAGCGCACCATCTTCTTCAAGGACGAC
GGCAACTACAAGACCCGCGCCGAGGTGAAGTTCGAGGGCGACACCCTGGTGAACCGCATCGAGCTGAAGG
GCATCGACTTCAAGGAGGACGGCAACATCCTGGGGCACAAGCTGGAGTACAACTACAACAGCCACAACGT
CTATATCATGGCCGACAAGCAGAAGAACGGCATCAAGGTGAACTTCAAGATCCGCCACAACATCGAGGAC
GGCAGCGTGCAGCTCGCCGACCACTACCAGCAGAACACCCCCATCGGCGACGGCCCCGTGCTGCTGCCCG
ACAACCACTACCTGAGCACCCAGTCCGCCCTGAGCAAAGACCCCAACGAGAAGCGCGATCACATGGTCCT
GCTGGAGTTCGTGACCGCCGCCGGGATCACTCTCGGCATGGACGAGCTGTACAAGAAGCTTATGGATGCT
GATTCTGCCTCCAGTTCTGAATCAGAGAGAAACATCACTATCATGGCTTCAGGGAACACAGGTGGTGAAA
AAGATGGCCTTCGGAATAGCACTGGACTTGGTTCCCAAAACAAGTTTGTAGTTGGTAGCAGCAGCAATAA
TGTGGGCCATGGAAGTAGTACTGGGCCATGGGGTTTTTCCCATGGAGCCATAATAAGCACATGTCAGGTC
TCTGTGGATGCTCCTGAAAGCAAATCTGAAAGTAGCAACAATAGAATGAATGCTTGGGGCACTGTAAGTT
CTTCATCAAATGGAGGGTTAAATCCAAGCACTTTGAATTCAGCTAGCAACCATGGTGCCTGGCCAGTATT
AGAGAACAATGGACTTGCCCTAAAAGGGCCTGTAGGGAGTGGTAGTTCTGGCATTAATATTCAGTGCAGT
ACTATAGGCCAGATGCCTAACAATCAGAGTATTAACTCTAAAGTGAGTGGTGGTTCTACCCATGGTACCT
GGGGAAGCCTTCAGGAAACTTGTGAATCTGAAGTAAGTGGTACACAGAAGGTTTCATTCAGTGGTCAACC
TCAAAATATTACCACTGAAATGACTGGACCAAATAACACTACTAACTTTATGACCTCTAGTTTACCAAAC
TCCGGTTCAGTGCAGAATAATGAGCTGCCTAGTAGTAACACAGGGGCCTGGCGTGTGAGCACAATGAATC
ATCCTCAGATGCAGGCTCCATCAGGTATGAATGGCACTTCCCTTTCTCACCTTAGCAATGGAGAGTCAAA
AAGTGGAGGCTCTTATGGTACTACATGGGGTGCCTATGGTTCTAATTACTCTGGAGACAAATGTTCAGGC
CCTAATGGCCAAGCTAATGGTGACACTGTGAATGCAACTCTAATGCAGCCTGGCGTAAATGGTCCTATGG
GCACTAACTTTCAAGTTAACACAAACAAAGGAGGTGGTGTGTGGGAATCTGGTGCAGCAAACTCCCAGAG
TACATCATGGGGAAGTGGAAATGGCGCAAATTCTGGAGGAAGTCGAAGAGGATGGGGAACCCCTGCACAA
AACACTGGCACTAATTTACCCAGCGTTGAGTGGAACAAACTGCCTAGCAATCAGCATTCCAATGATAGTG
CAAATGGCAATGGTAAGACGTTTACAAATGGATGGAAATCTACTGAGGAAGAGGATCAGGGTTCTGCCAC
ATCTCAGACAAATGAGCAAAGCAGTGTGTGGGCCAAAACAGGAGGTACAGTGGAGAGCGATGGTAGTACA
GAAAGCACTGGACGCCTTGAGGAAAAAGGAACTGGGGAAAGTCAGAGTAGAGACAGAAGAAAAATTGATC
AGCACACATTACTCCAAAGCATTGTAAACCCCAAACCTGCTCTGAGGTGGGGAGATTCCAAAGGCTCAAA
CTGCCAGGGGGGGTGGGAAGATGATTCTGCTGCTACAGGAATGGTCAAGAGCAATCAGTGGGGGAATTGC
AAAGAGGAGAAGGCTGCATGGAATGACTCGCAAAAGAATAAACAGGGATGGGGTGATGGACAAAAATCAA
GCCAAGGGTGGTCTGTTTCTGCCAGTGATAACTGGGGAGAAACTTCAAGGAATAACCATTGGGGTGAGGC
CAATAAGAAATCCAGCTCAGGAGGTAGTGACAGTGACAGGTCCGTTTCCGGTTGGAACGAACTTGGTAAA
ACTAGTTCTTTCACTTGGGGAAACAACATAAATCCAAATAATTCATCAGGATGGGATGAATCTTCTAAAC
CTACTCCTTCCCAGGGATGGGGAGACCCTCCAAAGTCTAATCAGTCTCTAGGTTGGGGAGATTCGTCAAA
GCCAGTCAGCTCTCCAGACTGGAACAAGCAACAAGACATTGTTGGATCTTGGGGAATCCCACCAGCTACA
GGCAAACCTCCTGGTACAGGCTGGCTGGGGGGACCTATACCAGCCCCAGCAAAAGAAGAAGAACCCACAG
GCTGGGAGGAACCATCCCCAGAATCTATACGTCGCAAAATGGAGATTGATGATGGAACTTCAGCTTGGGG
AGATCCAAGCAAATACAACTACAAAAATGTGAACATGTGGAACAAAAACGTCCCAAATGGCAACAGCCGT
TCAGACCAGCAAGCACAGGTACATCAGCTGCTAACGCCTGCAAGTGCCATCTCAAACAAAGAGGCAAGCA
GTGGCTCTGGCTGGGGTGAGCCCTGGGGGGAGCCTTCTACTCCAGCCACAACTGTGGATAATGGTACTTC
AGCATGGGGTAAGCCCATAGACAGTGGTCCCAGCTGGGGGGAACCCATTGCTGCGGCATCCAGCACATCC
ACGTGGGGCTCCAGCTCTGTTGGTCCACAAGCATTAAGCAAATCTGGGCCAAAATCTATGCAAGATGGCT
GGTGTGGTGATGATATGCCATTGCCTGGAAATCGCCCCACTGGCTGGGAAGAGGAAGAGGATGTGGAGAT
TGGAATGTGGAATAGTAATTCATCTCAAGAGCTTAACTCATCTTTAAATTGGCCACCATATACAAAGAAA
ATGTCATCGAAGGGTCTGAGTGGCAAAAAAAGGAGAAGGGAAAGGGGAATGATGAAAGGTGGAAACAAAC
AAGAAGAAGCGTGGATAAATCCATTTGTTAAACAGTTTTCAAACATCAGTTTTTCGAGAGACTCACCAGA
GGAAAATGTACAAAGCAATAAGATGGACCTTTCTGGAGGAATGTTACAAGACAAACGAATGGAGATAGAT
AAACATAGCCTAAATATTGGTGATTACAATCGAACGGTCGGGAAAGGCCCTGGTTCTCGGCCTCAGATTT
CCAAAGAGTCTTCCATGGAGCGCAATCCTTATTTTGATAAGGATGGCATTGTAGCAGATGAATCCCAAAA
CATGCAGTTTATGTCCAGTCAAAGCATGAAGCTTCCCCCTTCAAATAGTGCACTACCTAACCAGGCCCTT
GGCTCCATAGCAGGGCTGGGTATGCAAAACTTGAATTCTGTTAGACAGAATGGCAATCCCAGTATGTTTG
GTGTTGGAAACACAGCAGCACAACCCCGGGGCATGCAGCAGCCTCCAGCACAACCTCTTAGTTCATCTCA
GCCTAATCTCCGTGCTCAAGTGCCTCCTCCATTACTCTCCCCTCAGGTTCCAGTTTCATTGCTGAAGTAT
GCACCAAACAACGGTGGCCTGAATCCACTCTTTGGCCCTCAACAGGTAGCCATGCTGAACCAGCTATCCC
AGCTAAACCAGCTTTCTCAGATCTCCCAGTTACAGCGATTGTTAGCGCAGCAGCAAAGGGCGCAGAGTCA
GAGAAGCGTGCCTTCTGGGAACCGGCCGCAGCAAGACCAGCAGGGTCGACCTCTTAGTGTGCAGCAGCAA
ATGATGCAACAATCTCGTCAACTTGATCCAAACCTGTTGGTGAAGCAGCAGACTCCACCATCTCAGCAGC
AGCCACTCCATCAGCCAGCCATGAAGTCTTTCCTTGACAATGTCATGCCCCACACTACACCTGAGCTGCA
AAAAGGGCCATCACCAATAAATGCTTTCAGCAACTTCCCTATAGGCTTGAACTCAAACTTGAATGTAAAT
ATGGATATGAACAGTATTAAAGAGCCACAGTCAAGACTAAGGAAGTGGACGACAGTGGACAGCATTTCTG
TGAACACATCTTTGGATCAAAACTCCAGCAAACATGGTGCTATTTCAAGTGGTTTCAGGCTGGAAGAGTC
TCCATTTGTTCCCTATGACTTTATGAACAGCAGTACTTCACCAGCCAGTCCTCCAGGTTCAATAGGAGAT
GGCTGGCCACGTGCCAAATCGCCTAACGGCTCTAGCAGTGTTAATTGGCCACCAGAATTTCGTCCTGGTG
AGCCATGGAAAGGTTATCCAAACATTGACCCTGAAACTGACCCTTACGTCACTCCTGGCAGTGTCATAAA
CAATCTTTCAATTAATACTGTGCGGGAAGTTGACCACCTCAGGGACAGGAACAGTGGGTCATCCTCATCC
TTGAACACCACGCTGCCTTCAACTAGTGCCTGGTCATCCATTCGTGCCTCCAACTACAACGTTCCCCTCA
GCAGTACAGCACAAAGCACTTCAGCCAGAAATAGTGATTCCAAATTGACATGGTCTCCTGGTTCAGTTAC
AAACACCTCTCTGGCTCATGAGCTGTGGAAGGTCCCTTTGCCACCTAAAAACATCACTGCTCCGTCCCGC
CCACCTCCGGGACTGACTGGTCAGAAGCCACCCTTGTCTACGTGGGATAATTCTCCCCTTCGTATAGGTG
GAGGATGGGGAAATTCTGACGCCAGATATACCCCAGGTTCCAGCTGGGGTGAGAGCAGCTCAGGGAGAAT
AACAAATTGGCTTGTTCTAAAAAACCTTACACCTCAGATCGATGGCTCAACTCTGCGCACTCTGTGCATG
CAGCACGGCCCGCTGATCACATTCCACCTGAACCTCCCTCACGGAAATGCTCTGGTCCGCTACAGTTCAA
AAGAAGAGGTAGTGAAGGCACAAAAGTCTCTGCACATGTGTGTACTGGGGAACACTACTATTCTTGCTGA
GTTTGCCAGTGAAGAGGAGATCAGTCGTTTCTTTGCACAAAGCCAGTCTCTGACCCCTTCTCCCGGCTGG
CAGTCTCTCGGGTCCAGCCAGAGCCGGCTGGGCTCCCTCGACTGTTCCCACTCATTCTCCAGCCGGACCG
ATCTCAATCACTGGAATGGTGCTGGGCTGTCGGGAACTAACTGTGGAGACCTTCACGGCACTTCACTCTG
GGGGACCCCGCATTATTCCACAAGCCTGTGGGGTCCCCCAAGCAGCAGCGACCCCCGAGGAATTAGCAGC
CCATCTCCCATTAACGCTTTTCTTTCTGTTGACCACCTGGGTGGGGGTGGAGAGTCCATGTAATCTAGAG
GGCCCGTTTAAACCCGCTGATCAGCCTCGACTGTGCCTTCTAGTTGCCAGCCATCTGTTGTTTGCCCCTC
CCCCGTGCCTTCCTTGACCCTGGAAGGTGCCACTCCCACTGTCCTTTCCTAATAAAATGAGGAAATTGCA
TCGCATTGTCTGAGTAGGTGTCATTCTATTCTGGGGGGTGGGGTGGGGCAGGACAGCAAGGGGGAGGATT
GGGAAGACAATAGCAGGCATGCTGGGGATGCGGTGGGCTCTATGGCTTCTGAGGCGGAAAGAACCAGCTG
GGGCTCTAGGGGGTATCCCC
[124 nt withheld, positions 6881-7004]
C
[91 nt withheld, positions 7006-7096]
A
[49 nt withheld, positions 7098-7146]
CCTTTGACGTTGGAGTCCACGTTCTTT
[37 nt withheld, positions 7174-7210]
ACCCTATCTCGGTCTATTCTTTTGATTTATAAGGGATTTTGCCGATTTCGGCCTATTGGTTAAAAAATGA
GCTGATTTAACAAAAATTTAACGCGAATTAATTCTGTGGAATGTGTGTCAGTTAGGGTGTGGAAAGTCCC
CAGGCTCCCCAGCAGGCAGAAGTATGCAAAGCATGCATCTCAATTAGTCAGCAACCAGGTGTGGAAAGTC
CCCAGGCTCCCCAGCAGGCAGAAGTATGCAAAGCATGCATCTCAATTAGTCAGCAACCATAGTCCCGCCC
CTAACTCCGCCCATCCCGCCCCTAACTCCGCCCAGTTCCGCCCATTCTCCGCCCCATGGCTGACTAATTT
TTTTTATTTATGCAGAGGCCGAGGCCGCCTCTGCCTCTGAGCTATTCCAGAAGTAGTGAGGAGGCTTTTT
TGGAGGCCTAGGCTTTTGCAAAAAGCTCCCGGGAGCTTGTATATCCATTTTCGGATCTGATCAAGAGACA
GGATGAGGATCGTTTCGCATGATTGAACAAGATGGATTGCACGCAGGTTCTCCGGCCGCTTGGGTGGAGA
GGCTATTCGGCTATGACTGGGCACAACAGACAATCGGCTGCTCTGATGCCGCCGTGTTCCGGCTGTCAGC
GCAGGGGCGCCCGGTTCTTTTTGTCAAGACCGACCTGTCCGGTGCCCTGAATGAACTGCAGGACGAGGCA
GCGCGGCTATCGTGGCTGGCCACGACGGGCGTTCCTTGCGCAGCTGTGCTCGACGTTGTCACTGAAGCGG
GAAGGGACTGGCTGCTATTGGGCGAAGTGCCGGGGCAGGATCTCCTGTCATCTCACCTTGCTCCTGCCGA
GAAAGTATCCATCATGGCTGATGCAATGCGGCGGCTGCATACGCTTGATCCGGCTACCTGCCCATTCGAC
CACCAAGCGAAACATCGCATCGAGCGAGCACGTACTCGGATGGAAGCCGGTCTTGTCGATCAGGATGATC
TGGACGAAGAGCATCAGGGGCTCGCGCCAGCCGAACTGTTCGCCAGGCTCAAGGCGCGCATGCCCGACGG
CGAGGATCTCGTCGTGACCCATGGCGATGCCTGCTTGCCGAATATCATGGTGGAAAATGGCCGCTTTTCT
GGATTCATCGACTGTGGCCGGCTGGGTGTGGCGGACCGCTATCAGGACATAGCGTTGGCTACCCGTGATA
TTGCTGAAGAGCTTGGCGGCGAATGGGCTGACCGCTTCCTCGTGCTTTACGGTATCGCCGCTCCCGATTC
GCAGCGCATCGCCTTCTATCGCCTTCTTGACGAGTTCTTCTGAGCGGGACTCTGGGGTTCGAAATGACCG
ACCAAGCGACGCCCAACCTGCCATCACGAGATTTCGATTCCACCGCCGCCTTCTATGAAAGGTTGGGCTT
CGGAATCGTTTTCCGGGACGCCGGCTGGATGATCCTCCAGCGCGGGGATCTCATGCTGGAGTTCTTCGCC
CACCCCAACTTGTTTATTGCAGCTTATAATGGTTACAAATAAAGCAATAGCATCACAAATTTCACAAATA
AAGCATTTTTTTCACTGCATTCTAGTTGTGGTTTGTCCAAACTCATCAATGTATCTTATCATGTCTGTAT
ACCGTCGACCTCTAGCTAGAGCTTGGCGTAATCATGGTCATAGCTGTTTCCTGTGTGAAATTGTTATCCG
CTCACAATTCCACACAACATACGAGCCGGAAGCATAAAGTGTAAAGCCTGGGGTGCCTAATGAGTGAGCT
AACTCACATTAATTGCGTTGCGCTCACTGCCCGCTTTCCAGTCGGGAAACCTGTCGTGCCAGCTGCATTA
ATGAATCGGCCAACGCGCGGGGAGAGGCGGTTTGCGTATTGGGCGCTCTTCCGCTTCCTCGCTCACTGAC
TCGCTGCGCTCGGTCGTTCGGCTGCGGCGAGCGGTATCAGCTCACTCAAAGGCGGTAATACGGTTATCCA
CAGAATCAGGGGATAACGCAGGAAAGAACATGTGAGCAAAAGGCCAGCAAAAGGCCAGGAACCGTAAAAA
GGCCGCGTTGCTGGCGTTTTTCCATAGGCTCCGCCCCCCTGACGAGCATCACAAAAATCGACGCTCAAGT
CAGAGGTGGCGAAACCCGACAGGACTATAAAGATACCAGGCGTTTCCCCCTGGAAGCTCCCTCGTGCGCT
CTCCTGTTCCGACCCTGCCGCTTACCGGATACCTGTCCGCCTTTCTCCCTTCGGGAAGCGTGGCGCTTTC
TCATAGCTCACGCTGTAGGTATCTCAGTTCGGTGTAGGTCGTTCGCTCCAAGCTGGGCTGTGTGCACGAA
CCCCCCGTTCAGCCCGACCGCTGCGCCTTATCCGGTAACTATCGTCTTGAGTCCAACCCGGTAAGACACG
ACTTATCGCCACTGGCAGCAGCCACTGGTAACAGGATTAGCAGAGCGAGGTATGTAGGCGGTGCTACAGA
GTTCTTGAAGTGGTGGCCTAACTACGGCTACACTAGAAGAACAGTATTTGGTATCTGCGCTCTGCTGAAG
CCAGTTACCTTCGGAAAAAGAGTTGGTAGCTCTTGATCCGGCAAACAAACCACCGCTGGTAGCGGTTTTT
TTGTTTGCAAGCAGCAGATTACGCGCAGAAAAAAAGGATCTCAAGAAGATCCTTTGATCTTTTCTACGGG
GTCTGACGCTCAGTGGAACGAAAACTCACGTTAAGGGATTTTGGTCATGAGATTATCAAAAAGGATCTTC
ACCTAGATCCTTTTAAATTAAAAATGAAGTTTTAAATCAATCTAAAGTATATATGAGTAAACTTGGTCTG
ACAGTTACCAATGCTTAATCAGTGAGGCACCTATCTCAGCGATCTGTCTATTTCGTTCATCCATAGTTGC
CTGACTCCCCGTCGTGTAGATAACTACGATACGGGAGGGCTTACCATCTGGCCCCAGTGCTGCAATGATA
CCGCGAGACCCACGCTCACCGGCTCCAGATTTATCAGCAATAAACCAGCCAGCCGGAAGGGCCGAGCGCA
GAAGTGGTCCTGCAACTTTATCCGCCTCCATCCAGTCTATTAATTGTTGCCGGGAAGCTAGAGTAAGTAG
TTCGCCAGTTAATAGTTTGCGCAACGTTGTTGCCATTGCTACAGGCATCGTGGTGTCACGCTCGTCGTTT
GGTATGGCTTCATTCAGCTCCGGTTCCCAACGATCAAGGCGAGTTACATGATCCCCCATGTTGTGCAAAA
AAGCGGTTAGCTCCTTCGGTCCTCCGATCGTTGTCAGAAGTAAGTTGGCCGCAGTGTTATCACTCATGGT
TATGGCAGCACTGCATAATTCTCTTACTGTCATGCCATCCGTAAGATGCTTTTCTGTGACTGGTGAGTAC
TCAACCAAGTCATTCTGAGAATAGTGTATGCGGCGACCGAGTTGCTCTTGCCCGGCGTCAATACGGGATA
ATACCGCGCCACATAGCAGAACTTTAAAAGTGCTCATCATTGGAAAACGTTCTTCGGGGCGAAAACTCTC
AAGGATCTTACCGCTGTTGAGATCCAGTTCGATGTAACCCACTCGTGCACCCAACTGATCTTCAGCATCT
TTTACTTTCACCAGCGTTTCTGGGTGAGCAAAAACAGGAAGGCAAAATGCCGCAAAAAAGGGAATAAGGG
CGACACGGAAATGTTGAATACTCATACTCTTCCTTTTTCAATATTATTGAAGCATTTATCAGGGTTATTG
TCTCATGAGCGGATACATATTTGAATGTATTTAGAAAAATAAACAAATAGGGGTTCCGCGCACATTTCCC
CGAAAAGTGCCACCTGACGTC
