>Addgene plasmid #42030 | pmyc-GFP-TNRC6A-del.GW-I | addgene partial sequence | sequence record 59619 | EGFP-C
GGACGAGCTGTACAAGTCCGGCGGCAAGCTTATGGATGCTGATTCTGCCTCCAGTTCTGAATCAGAGAGA
AACATCACTATCATGGCTTCAGGGAACACAGGTGGTGAAAAAGATGGCCTTCGGAATAGCACTGGACTTG
GTTCCCAAAACAAGTTTGTAGTTGGTAGCAGCAGCAATAATGTGGGCCATGGAAGTAGTACTGGGCCATG
GGGTTTTTCCCATGGAGCCATAATAAGCACATGTCAGGTCTCTGTGGATGCTCCTGAAAGCAAATCTGAA
AGTAGCAACAATAGAATGAATGCTTGGGGCACTGTAAGTTCTTCATCAAATGGAGGGTTAAATCCAAGCA
CTTTGAATTCAGCTAGCAACCATGGTGCCTGGCCAGTATTAGAGAACAATGGACTTGCCCTAAAAGGGCC
TGTAGGGAGTGGTAGTTCTGGCATTAATATTCAGTGCAGTACTATAGGCCAGATGCCTAACAATCAGAGT
ATTAACTCTAAAGTGAGTGGTGGTTCTACCCATGGTACCTGGGGAAGCCTTCAGGAAACTTGTGAATCTG
AAGTAAGTGGTACACAGAAGGTTTCATTCAGTGGTCAACCTCAAAATATTACCACTGAAATGACTGGACC
AAATAACACTACTAACTTTATGACCTCTAGTTTACCAAACTCCGGTTCAGTGCAGAATAATGAGCTGCCT
AGTAGTAACACAGGGGCCTGGCGTGTGAGCACAATGAATCATCCTCAGATGCAGGCTCCATCAGGTATGA
ATGGCACTTCCCTTTCTCACCTTAGCAATGGAGAGTCAAAAAGTGGAGGCTCTTATGGTACTACATGGGG
TGCCTATGG
