>Addgene plasmid #42030 | pmyc-GFP-TNRC6A-del.GW-I | addgene partial sequence | sequence record 59986 | CMV-F 5'-CGCAAATGGGCGGTAGGCGTG-3'
AGCAGAGCTCTCTGGCTAACTAGAGAACCCACTGCTTACTGGCTTATCGAAATTAATACGACTCACTATA
GGGAGACCCAAGCTGGCTAGCCCACCATGGAACAAAAACTCATCTCAGAAGAGGATCTGTCCGGCGGCAT
GGTGAGCAAGGGCGAGGAGCTGTTCACCGGGGTGGTGCCCATCCTGGTCGAGCTGGACGGCGACGTAAAC
GGCCACAAGTTCAGCGTGTCCGGCGAGGGCGAGGGCGATGCCACCTACGGCAAGCTGACCCTGAAGTTCA
TCTGCACCACCGGCAAGCTGCCCGTGCCCTGGCCCACCCTCGTGACCACCCTGACCTACGGCGTGCAGTG
CTTCAGCCGCTACCCCGACCACATGAAGCAGCACGACTTCTTCAAGTCCGCCATGCCCGAAGGCTACGTC
CAGGAGCGCACCATCTTCTTCAAGGACGACGGCAACTACAAGACCCGCGCCGAGGTGAAGTTCGAGGGCG
ACACCCTGGTGAACCGCATCGAGCTGAAGGGCATCGACTTCAAGGAGGACGGCAACATCCTGGGGCACAA
GCTGGAGTACAACTACAACAGCCACAACGTCTATATCATGGCCGACAAGCAGAAGAACGGCATCAAGGTG
AACTTCAAGATCCGCCACAACATCGAGGACGGCAGCGTGCAGCTCGCCGACCACTACCAGCAGAACACCC
CCATCGGCGACGGCCCCGTGCTGCTGCCCGACAACCACTACCTGAGCACCCAGTCCGCCCTGAGCAAAGA
CCCCAACGAGAAGCGCGATCACATGGTCCTGCTGGAGTTCGTGACCGCCGCCGGGATCACTCTCGGCATG
GACGAGCTGTACAAGTCCGGCGGCAAGCTTATGGATGCTGATTCTGCCTCCAGTTCTGAATCAGAGAGAA
CATCACTATCATGGCTTCAGGGAACACA
