>Addgene plasmid #42030 | pmyc-GFP-TNRC6A-del.GW-I | addgene partial sequence | sequence record 59988 | hTNRC6A-F1 5'-atgagcaaagcagtgtgtgg-3'
CGATGGTAGTACAGAAAGCACTGGACGCCTTGAGGAAAAAGGAACTGGGGAAAGTCAGAGTAGAGACAGA
AGAAAAATTGATCAGCACACATTACTCCAAAGCATTGTAAACCCCAAACCTGCTCTGAGGTGGGGAGATT
CCAAAGGCTCAAACTGCCAGGGGGGGTGGGAAGATGATTCTGCTGCTACAGGAATGGTCAAGAGCAATCA
GTGGGGGAATTGCAAAGAGGAGAAGGCTGCATGGAATGACTCGCAAAAGAATAAACAGGGATGGGGTGAT
GGACAAAAATCAAGCCAAGGGTGGTCTGTTTCTGCCAGTGATAACTGGGGAGAAACTTCAAGGAATAACC
ATTGGGGTGAGGCCAATAAGAAATCCAGCTCAGGAGGTAGTGACAGTGACAGGTCCGTTTCCGGTTGGAA
CGAACTTGGTAAAACTAGTTCTTTCACTTGGGGAAACAACATAAATCCAAATAATTCATCAGGATGGGAT
GAATCTTCTAAACCTACTCCTTCCCAGGGATGGGGAGACCCTCCAAAGTCTAATCAGTCTCTAGGTTGGG
GAGATTCGTCAAAGCCAGTCAGCTCTCCAGACTGGAACAAGCAACAAGACATTGTTGGATCTTGGGGAAT
CCCACCAGCTACAGGCAAACCTCCTGGTACAGGCTGGCTGGGGGGACCTATACCAGCCCCAGCAAAAGAA
GAAGAACCCACAGGCTGGGAGGAACCATCCCCAGAATCTATACGTCGCAAAATGGAGATTGATGATGGAA
CTTCAGCTTGGGGAGATCCAAGCAAATACAACTACAAAAATGTGAACATGTGGAACAAAAACGTCCCAAA
TGGCAACAGCCGTTCAGACCAGCAAGCACAGGTACATCAGCTGCTAAC
