>Addgene plasmid #42030 | pmyc-GFP-TNRC6A-del.GW-I | addgene partial sequence | sequence record 59989 | hTNRC6A-R1 5'-GGAAATCTGAGGCCGAGAAC-3'
TGTAATCACCAATATTTAGGCTATGTTTATCTATCTCCATTCGTTTGTCTTGTAACATTCCTCCAGAAAG
GTCCATCTTATTGCTTTGTACATTTTCCTCTGGTGAGTCTCTCGAAAAACTGATGTTTGAAAACTGTTTA
ACAAATGGATTTATCCACGCTTCTTCTTGTTTGTTTCCACCTTTCATCATTCCCCTTTCCCTTCTCCTTT
TTTTGCCACTCAGACCCTTCGATGACATTTTCTTTGTATATGGTGGCCAATTTAAAGATGAGTTAAGCTC
TTGAGATGAATTACTATTCCACATTCCAATCTCCACATCCTCTTCCTCTTCCCAGCCAGTGGGGCGATTT
CCAGGCAATGGCATATCATCACCACACCAGCCATCTTGCATAGATTTTGGCCCAGATTTGCTTAATGCTT
GTGGACCAACAGAGCTGGAGCCCCACGTGGATGTGCTGGATGCCGCAGCAATGGGTTCCCCCCAGCTGGG
ACCACTGTCTATGGGCTTACCCCATGCTGAAGTACCATTATCCACAGTTGTGGCTGGAGTAGAAGGCTCC
CCCCAGGGCTCACCCCAGCCAGAGCCACTGCTTGCCTCTTTGTTTGAGATGGCACTTGCAGGCGTTAGCA
GCTGATGTACCTGTGCTTGCTGGTCTGAACGGCTGTTGCCATTTGGGACGTTTTTGTTCCACATGTTCAC
ATTTTTGTAGTTGTATTTGCTTGGATCTCCCCAAGCTGAAGTTCCATCATCAATCTCCATTTTGCGACGT
ATAGATTCTGGGGATGGTTCCTCCCAGCCTGTGGGTTCTTCTTCTTTTGCTGGGGCTGGTATAGGTCCCC
CCAGCCAGCCTGTACCAGGAGGTT
